Addgene plasmid #16667: pGRG37
Depositing lab: Nancy Craig. Publication: Fast, easy and efficient: site-specific insertion of transgenes into enterobacterial chromosomes using Tn7 without need for selection of the insertion event. McKenzie GJ, Craig NL. BMC Microbiol. 2006 Apr 28;6:39. doi: 10.1186/1471-2180-6-39. PubMed 16646962.
Backbone
  Vector backbone: pGRG37
  Backbone size w/o insert (bp): 14263
  Vector type: Bacterial Expression
Growth in bacteria
  Bacterial resistance: Chloramphenicol and Ampicillin, 25 & 100 μg/mL
  Growth temperature: 30°C
  Growth strain: ccdB Survival
  Growth instructions: ccdB survival strain (from Invitrogen), 32 degrees C or lower on LB + ampicillin
  Copy number: Low Copy
Gene/Insert
  Gene/Insert name: mTn7::Gateway cassette
  Cloning method: Gateway Cloning; 5′ cloning site attR1 (not destroyed); 3′ cloning site attR2 (not destroyed)
  Sequencing primers: 5′ na
Terms and licenses: Academic/Nonprofit Terms; Industry Terms: Not Available to Industry
Depositor comments: Grow at 32'C. Contains Gateway cassette with ccdB gene. See author's protocol for more information. This plasmid is designed to insert DNA into the chromosome of Enterobacteria in a manner that doesn't require a drug resistance marker. This plasmid uses the site-specific recombination machinery of the bacterial transposon Tn7. The backbone of the plasmid is the easily curable temperature sensitive mutant of pSC101.
How to cite: pGRG37 was a gift from Nancy Craig (Addgene plasmid # 16667 ; http://n2t.net/addgene:16667 ; RRID:Addgene_16667)
