[The description below was written by a language model from this plasmid's Addgene catalogue record and pLannotate feature annotations shown in this document.]
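Description:
pGRG37 is a low-copy bacterial plasmid of about 14.3 kb designed to deliver transgenes into the chromosome of enterobacteria by Tn7 site-specific transposition, without needing a drug marker to select the insertion event. It replicates from the pSC101 origin using a temperature-sensitive Rep101 protein, so it is maintained only at low temperature and can be readily cured from cells afterwards. The backbone carries ampicillin resistance (β-lactamase). An incP oriT is also annotated, along with fragments of an f1 origin and a tetracycline resistance gene that appear to be remnants of earlier constructs.

The payload is a mini-Tn7 element. Because the plasmid is circular, the annotated Tn7L and Tn7R ends flank a Gateway destination cassette made up of attR1, a chloramphenicol acetyltransferase gene, a ccdA fragment, the ccdB gyrase toxin and attR2. An LR recombination with an entry clone replaces the CmR–ccdB segment with the gene of interest. Loss of ccdB provides counter-selection, which is why the unmodified plasmid must be kept in a ccdB-tolerant strain and confers both chloramphenicol and ampicillin resistance.

Outside the transposon ends, araC and the araBAD promoter lie upstream of tnsA, tnsB, tnsC and tnsD, followed by a truncated tnsE fragment and the rrnB T1/T2 terminators. TnsABC together with TnsD direct high-frequency insertion into the specific chromosomal att-Tn7 site, so the cargo between the Tn7 ends is moved to a defined location. The transposition genes stay on the curable plasmid and are lost with it.
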