Features (pLannotate 1.2.2; 29 found; start..end, strand, type, name):
      6..124     +  protein_bind   attR1: mutant version of attR; recombination site for the Gateway® LR reaction LR Clonase™
    155..185     +  promoter       lac UV5 promoter: E. coli lac promoter with an "up" mutation
    209..238     +  promoter       cat promoter (fragment): promoter of the E. coli cat gene encoding chloramphenicol acetyltransferase
    239..919     +  CDS            CmR: chloramphenicol acetyltransferase confers resistance to chloramphenicol
   1076..1234    +  CDS            ccdA (fragment): CCDA_ECO57 - Also known as H, letA. Experimental evidence at protein level: Swiss-Prot protein existence level 1. Antitoxin component of a type II toxin-antitoxin (TA) system which inhibits the post-segregational killing (PSK) of plasmid-free cells, also referred to as a plasmid addiction system. Binds to and blocks the activity of CcdB; will also remove bound CcdB protein from the CcdB-GyrA complex by forming a CcdA-CcdB complex, a process termed rejuvenation. Functions as a transcriptional corepressor for the ccdAB operon, repression also requires CcdB (By similarity). From Escherichia coli
   1239..1544    +  CDS            ccdB: CcdB, a bacterial toxin that poisons DNA gyrase; ccdB; Plasmids containing the ccdB gene cannot be propagated in standard E. coli strains.
   1585..1709    -  protein_bind   attR2: mutant version of attR; recombination site for the Gateway® LR reaction LR Clonase™
   1772..1970    +  mobile_element Tn7R (fragment): mini-Tn7 element (right end of the Tn7 transposon) Tn7
   2008..2026    +  promoter       tet promoter (fragment): E. coli promoter for tetracycline efflux protein gene
   2116..2994    -  CDS            araC: L-arabinose regulatory protein; araC
   3021..3305    +  promoter       araBAD promoter: araBAD; promoter of the L-arabinose operon of E. coli; the araC regulatory gene is transcribed in the opposite direction (Guzman et al., 1995)
   3326..3344    +  misc_feature   MCS (fragment): pUC18/19 multiple cloning site
   3423..4241    +  CDS            tnsA: TNSA_ECOLX - Experimental evidence at protein level: Swiss-Prot protein existence level 1. Required for Tn7 transposition. Forms the transposase, together with TnsB. TnsA executes the 5'-DNA strand breakage reaction. TnsABC and TnsD promote high-frequency insertion of Tn7 into a specific target site known as ATT-Tn7 whereas TnsABC and TnsD promote low- frequency insertion into many different sites. From Escherichia coli.
   4231..6336    +  CDS            tnsB: TNSB_ECOLX - Experimental evidence at protein level: Swiss-Prot protein existence level 1. Sequence-specific, DNA-binding protein required for Tn7 transposition. Recognizes sequences necessary for recombination at both left and right ends of Tn7 and, together with TnsA, forms the transposase. TnsB executes the 5'-DNA strand breakage and joining reactions. From Escherichia coli.
   6336..8000    +  CDS            tnsC: TNSC_ECOLX - Experimental evidence at protein level: Swiss-Prot protein existence level 1. TnsABC + TnsD promote high-frequency insertion of Tn7 into a specific target site known as att-Tn7 whereas TnsABC + TnsE promote low-frequency insertion into many different sites. From Escherichia coli.
   8006..9529    +  CDS            tnsD: TNSD_ECOLX - Protein predicted: Swiss-Prot protein existence level 4. TnsABC + TnsD promote high-frequency insertion of Tn7 into a specific target site known as att-Tn7 whereas TnsABC + TnsE promote low-frequency insertion into many different sites. From Escherichia coli.
   9536..9925    +  CDS            tnsE (fragment): TNSE_ECOLX - Experimental evidence at protein level: Swiss-Prot protein existence level 1. TnsABC + TnsD promote high-frequency insertion of Tn7 into a specific target site known as att-Tn7 whereas TnsABC + TnsE promote low-frequency insertion into many different sites. From Escherichia coli.
   9926..9963    +  misc_feature   MCS (fragment): pUC18/19 multiple cloning site
  10047..10162   +  ncRNA          5S rRNA: Accession: RF00001 - 5S ribosomal RNA
  10166..10252   +  terminator     rrnB T1 terminator: Escherichia coli rrnB; transcription terminator T1 from the E. coli rrnB gene
  10344..10371   +  terminator     rrnB T2 terminator: transcription terminator T2 from the E. coli rrnB gene
  10390..10481   +  promoter       AmpR promoter: bla
  10482..11342   +  CDS            AmpR: β-lactamase; bla; confers resistance to ampicillin, carbenicillin, and related antibiotics
  11384..11512   +  rep_origin     f1 ori (fragment) (sequence partly withheld): f1 bacteriophage origin of replication; arrow indicates direction of (+) strand synthesis
  11513..11622   -  oriT           oriT: incP origin of transfer
  11625..11877   +  CDS            TcR (fragment): tetracycline efflux protein; tet; confers resistance to tetracycline
  12362..12584   +  rep_origin     pSC101 ori: low-copy replication origin that requires the Rep101 protein
  12632..13582   +  CDS            Rep101(Ts): temperature-sensitive version of the RepA protein needed for replication with the pSC101 origin (Armstrong et al., 1984); rep101 encoding an A56V mutation
  14015..14180   +  mobile_element Tn7L: mini-Tn7 element (left end of the Tn7 transposon) Tn7
>Addgene plasmid #16667 | pGRG37 | depositor full sequence | sequence record 8521 | Author sequence
ATCAAACAAGTTTGTACAAAAAAGCTGAACGAGAAACGTAAAATGATATAAATATCAATATATTAAATTA
GATTTTGCATAAAAAACAGACTACATAATACTGTAAAACACAACATATCCAGTCCTATGGGCGGCCGCAT
TAGGCACCCCAGGCTTTACACTTTATGCTTCCGGCTCGTATAATGTGTGGATTTTGAGTTAGGATCCGTC
GAGATTTTCAGGAGCTAAGGAAGCTAAAATGGAGAAAAAAATCACTGGATATACCACCGTTGATATATCC
CAATGGCATCGTAAAGAACATTTTGAGGCATTTCAGTCAGTTGCTCAATGTACCTATAACCAGACCGTTC
AGCTGGATATTACGGCCTTTTTAAAGACCGTAAAGAAAAATAAGCACAAGTTTTATCCGGCCTTTATTCA
CATTCTTGCCCGCCTGATGAATGCTCATCCGGAATTCCGTATGGCAATGAAAGACGGTGAGCTGGTGATA
TGGGATAGTGTTCACCCTTGTTACACCGTTTTCCATGAGCAAACTGAAACGTTTTCATCGCTCTGGAGTG
AATACCACGACGATTTCCGGCAGTTTCTACACATATATTCGCAAGATGTGGCGTGTTACGGTGAAAACCT
GGCCTATTTCCCTAAAGGGTTTATTGAGAATATGTTTTTCGTCTCAGCCAATCCCTGGGTGAGTTTCACC
AGTTTTGATTTAAACGTGGCCAATATGGACAACTTCTTCGCCCCCGTTTTCACCATGGGCAAATATTATA
CGCAAGGCGACAAGGTGCTGATGCCGCTGGCGATTCAGGTTCATCATGCCGTTTGTGATGGCTTCCATGT
CGGCAGAATGCTTAATGAATTACAACAGTACTGCGATGAGTGGCAGGCGGGGCGTAATCTAGAGGATCCG
GCTTACTAAAAGCCAGATAACAGTATGCGTATTTGCGCGCTGATTTTTGCGGTATAAGAATATATACTGA
TATGTATACCCGAAGTATGTCAAAAAGAGGTATGCTATGAAGCAGCGTATTACAGTGACAGTTGACAGCG
ACAGCTATCAGTTGCTCAAGGCATATATGATGTCAATATCTCCGGTCTGGTAAGCACAACCATGCAGAAT
GAAGCCCGTCGTCTGCGTGCCGAACGCTGGAAAGCGGAAAATCAGGAAGGGATGGCTGAGGTCGCCCGGT
TTATTGAAATGAACGGCTCTTTTGCTGACGAGAACAGGGGCTGGTGAAATGCAGTTTAAGGTTTACACCT
ATAAAAGAGAGAGCCGTTATCGTCTGTTTGTGGATGTACAGAGTGATATTATTGACACGCCCGGGCGACG
GATGGTGATCCCCCTGGCCAGTGCACGTCTGCTGTCAGATAAAGTCCCCCGTGAACTTTACCCGGTGGTG
CATATCGGGGATGAAAGCTGGCGCATGATGACCACCGATATGGCCAGTGTGCCGGTCTCCGTTATCGGGG
AAGAAGTGGCTGATCTCAGCCACCGCGAAAATGACATCAAAAACGCCATTAACCTGATGTTCTGGGGAAT
ATAAATGTCAGGCTCCCTTATACACAGCCAGTCTGCAGGTCGACCATAGTGACTGGATATGTTGTGTTTT
ACAGTATTATGTAGTCTGTTTTTTATGCAAAATCTAATTTAATATATTGATATTTATATCATTTTACGTT
TCTCGTTCAGCTTTCTTGTACAAAGTGGTTCGATGGGTCAATAGCGGCCGCCACTCGAGCACCTAGGAGG
CGCGCCACGGCCGCGTCGACCCCACGCCCCTCTTTAATACGACGGGCAATTTGCACTTCAGAAAATGAAG
AGTTTGCTTTAGCCATAACAAAAGTCCAGTATGCTTTTTCACAGCATAACTGGACTGATTTCAGTTTACA
ACTATTCTGTCTAGTTTAAGACTTTATTGTCATAGTTTAGATCTATTTTGTTCAGTTTAAGACTTTATTG
TCCGCCCACAGGCCACGATGCGTCCGGCGTAGAGGATCTGCTCATGTTTGACAGCTTATCATCGATGCAT
AATGTGCCTGTCAAATGGACGAAGCAGGGATTCTGCAAACCCTATGCTACTCCGTCAAGCCGTCAATTGT
CTGATTCGTTACCAATTATGACAACTTGACGGCTACATCATTCACTTTTTCTTCACAACCGGCACGGAAC
TCGCTCGGGCTGGCCCCGGTGCATTTTTTAAATACCCGCGAGAAATAGAGTTGATCGTCAAAACCAACAT
TGCGACCGACGGTGGCGATAGGCATCCGGGTGGTGCTCAAAAGCAGCTTCGCCTGGCTGATACGTTGGTC
CTCGCGCCAGCTTAAGACGCTAATCCCTAACTGCTGGCGGAAAAGATGTGACAGACGCGACGGCGACAAG
CAAACATGCTGTGCGACGCTGGCGATATCAAAATTGCTGTCTGCCAGGTGATCGCTGATGTACTGACAAG
CCTCGCGTACCCGATTATCCATCGGTGGATGGAGCGACTCGTTAATCGCTTCCATGCGCCGCAGTAACAA
TTGCTCAAGCAGATTTATCGCCAGCAGCTCCGAATAGCGCCCTTCCCCTTGCCCGGCGTTAATGATTTGC
CCAAACAGGTCGCTGAAATGCGGCTGGTGCGCTTCATCCGGGCGAAAGAACCCCGTATTGGCAAATATTG
ACGGCCAGTTAAGCCATTCATGCCAGTAGGCGCGCGGACGAAAGTAAACCCACTGGTGATACCATTCGCG
AGCCTCCGGATGACGACCGTAGTGATGAATCTCTCCTGGCGGGAACAGCAAAATATCACCCGGTCGGCAA
ACAAATTCTCGTCCCTGATTTTTCACCACCCCCTGACCGCGAATGGTGAGATTGAGAATATAACCTTTCA
TTCCCAGCGGTCGGTCGATAAAAAAATCGAGATAACCGTTGGCCTCAATCGGCGTTAAACCCGCCACCAG
ATGGGCATTAAACGAGTATCCCGGCAGCAGGGGATCATTTTGCGCTTCAGCCATACTTTTCATACTCCCG
CCATTCAGAGAAGAAACCAATTGTCCATATTGCATCAGACATTGCCGTCACTGCGTCTTTTACTGGCTCT
TCTCGCTAACCAAACCGGTAACCCCGCTTATTAAAAGCATTCTGTAACAAAGCGGGACCAAAGCCATGAC
AAAAACGCGTAACAAAAGTGTCTATAATCACGGCAGAAAAGTCCACATTGATTATTTGCACGGCGTCACA
CTTTGCTATGCCATAGCATTTTTATCCATAAGATTAGCGGATCCTACCTGACGCTTTTTATCGCAACTCT
CTACTGTTTCTCCATACCCGTTTTTTTGGGCTAGCGAATTCGAGCTCGGTACCCAAGTCTTAAACTAGAC
AGAATAGTTGTAAACTGAAATCAGTCCAGTTATGCTGTGAAAAAGCATACTGGACTTTTGTTATGGCTAA
AGCAAACTCTTCATTTTCTGAAGTGCAAATTGCCCGTCGTATTAAAGAGGGGCGTGGCCAAGGGCATGGT
AAAGACTATATTCCATGGCTAACAGTACAAGAAGTTCCTTCTTCAGGTCGTTCCCACCGTATTTATTCTC
ATAAGACGGGACGAGTCCATCATTTGCTATCTGACTTAGAGCTTGCTGTTTTTCTCAGTCTTGAGTGGGA
GAGCAGCGTGCTAGATATACGCGAGCAGTTCCCCTTATTACCTAGTGATACCAGGCAGATTGCAATAGAT
AGTGGTATTAAGCATCCTGTTATTCGTGGTGTAGATCAGGTTATGTCTACTGATTTTTTAGTGGACTGCA
AAGATGGTCCTTTTGAGCAGTTTGCTATTCAAGTCAAACCTGCAGCAGCCTTACAAGACGAGCGTACCTT
AGAAAAACTAGAACTAGAGCGTCGCTATTGGCAGCAAAAGCAAATTCCTTGGTTCATTTTTACTGATAAA
GAAATAAATCCCGTAGTAAAAGAAAATATTGAATGGCTTTATTCAGTGAAAACAGAAGAAGTTTCTGCGG
AGCTTTTAGCACAACTATCCCCATTGGCCCATATCCTGCAAGAAAAAGGAGATGAAAACATTATCAATGT
CTGTAAGCAGGTTGATATTGCTTATGATTTGGAGTTAGGCAAAACATTGAGTGAGATACGAGCCTTAACC
GCAAATGGTTTTATTAAGTTCAATATTTATAAGTCTTTCAGGGCAAATAAGTGTGCAGATCTCTGTATTA
GCCAAGTAGTGAATATGGAGGAGTTGCGCTATGTGGCAAATTAATGAGGTTGTGCTATTTGATAATGATC
CGTATCGCATTTTGGCTATAGAGGATGGCCAAGTTGTCTGGATGCAAATAAGCGCTGATAAAGGAGTTCC
ACAAGCTAGGGCTGAGTTGTTGCTAATGCAGTATTTAGATGAAGGCCGCTTAGTTAGAACTGATGACCCT
TATGTACATCTTGATTTAGAAGAGCCGTCTGTAGATTCTGTCAGCTTCCAGAAGCGCGAGGAGGATTATC
GAAAAATTCTTCCTATTATTAATAGTAAGGATCGTTTCGACCCTAAAGTCAGAAGCGAACTCGTTGAGCA
TGTGGTCCAAGAACATAAGGTTACTAAGGCTACAGTTTATAAGTTGTTACGCCGTTACTGGCAGCGTGGT
CAAACGCCTAATGCATTAATTCCTGACTACAAAAACAGCGGTGCACCAGGGGAAAGACGTTCAGCGACAG
GAACAGCAAAGATTGGCCGAGCCAGAGAATATGGTAAGGGTGAAGGAACCAAGGTAACGCCCGAGATTGA
ACGCCTTTTTAGGTTGACCATAGAAAAGCACCTGTTAAATCAAAAAGGTACAAAGACCACCGTTGCCTAT
AGACGATTTGTGGACTTGTTTGCTCAGTATTTTCCTCGCATTCCCCAAGAGGATTACCCAACACTACGTC
AGTTTCGTTATTTTTATGATCGAGAATACCCTAAAGCTCAGCGCTTAAAGTCTAGAGTTAAAGCAGGGGT
ATATAAAAAAGACGTACGACCCTTAAGTAGTACAGCCACTTCTCAGGCGTTAGGCCCTGGGAGTCGTTAT
GAGATTGATGCCACGATTGCTGATATTTATTTAGTGGATCATCATGATCGCCAAAAAATCATAGGAAGAC
CAACGCTTTACATTGTGATTGATGTGTTTAGTCGGATGATCACGGGCTTTTATATCGGCTTTGAAAATCC
GTCTTATGTGGTGGCGATGCAGGCTTTTGTAAATGCTTGCTCTGACAAAACGGCCATTTGTGCCCAGCAT
GATATTGAGATTAGTAGCTCAGACTGGCCGTGTGTAGGTTTGCCAGATGTGTTGCTAGCGGACCGTGGCG
AATTAATGAGTCATCAGGTCGAAGCCTTAGTTTCTAGTTTTAATGTGCGAGTGGAAAGTGCTCCACCTAG
ACGTGGCGATGCTAAAGGCATAGTGGAAAGCACTTTTAGAACACTACAAGCCGAGTTTAAGTCCTTTGCA
CCTGGCATTGTAGAGGGCAGTCGGATCAAAAGCCATGGTGAAACAGACTATAGGTTAGATGCATCTCTGT
CGGTATTTGAGTTCACACAAATTATTTTGCGTACGATCTTATTCAGAAATAACCATCTGGTGATGGATAA
ATACGATCGAGATGCTGATTTTCCTACAGATTTACCGTCTATTCCTGTCCAGCTATGGCAATGGGGTATG
CAGCATCGTACAGGTAGTTTAAGGGCTGTGGAGCAAGAGCAGTTGCGAGTAGCGTTACTGCCTCGCCGAA
AGGTCTCTATTTCTTCATTTGGCGTTAATTTGTGGGGTTTGTATTACTCGGGGTCAGAGATTCTGCGTGA
GGGTTGGTTGCAGCGGAGCACTGATATAGCTAGACCTCAACATTTAGAAGCGGCTTATGACCCAGTGCTG
GTTGATACGATTTATTTGTTTCCGCAAGTTGGCAGCCGTGTATTTTGGCGCTGTAATCTGACGGAACGTA
GTCGGCAGTTTAAAGGTCTCTCATTTTGGGAGGTTTGGGATATACAAGCACAAGAAAAACACAATAAAGC
CAATGCGAAGCAGGATGAGTTAACTAAACGCAGGGAGCTTGAGGCGTTTATTCAGCAAACCATTCAGAAA
GCGAATAAGTTAACGCCCAGTACTACTGAGCCCAAATCAACACGCATTAAGCAGATTAAAACTAATAAAA
AAGAAGCCGTGACCTCGGAGCGTAAAAAACGTGCGGAGCATTTGAAGCCAAGCTCTTCAGGTGATGAGGC
TAAAGTTATTCCTTTCAACGCAGTGGAAGCGGATGATCAAGAAGATTACAGCCTACCCACATACGTGCCT
GAATTATTTCAGGATCCACCAGAAAAGGATGAGTCATGAGTGCTACCCGGATTCAAGCAGTTTATCGTGA
TACGGGGGTAGAGGCTTATCGTGATAATCCTTTTATCGAGGCCTTACCACCATTACAAGAGTCAGTGAAT
AGTGCTGCATCACTGAAATCCTCTTTACAGCTTACTTCCTCTGACTTGCAAAAGTCCCGTGTTATCAGAG
CTCATACCATTTGTCGTATTCCAGATGACTATTTTCAGCCATTAGGTACGCATTTGCTACTAAGTGAGCG
TATTTCGGTCATGATTCGAGGTGGCTACGTAGGCAGAAATCCTAAAACAGGAGATTTACAAAAGCATTTA
CAAAATGGTTATGAGCGTGTTCAAACGGGAGAGTTGGAGACATTTCGCTTTGAGGAGGCACGATCTACGG
CACAAAGCTTATTGTTAATTGGTTGTTCTGGTAGTGGGAAGACGACCTCTCTTCATCGTATTCTAGCCAC
GTATCCTCAGGTGATTTACCATCGTGAACTCAATGTAGAGCAGGTGGTGTATTTGAAAATAGACTGCTCG
CATAATGGTTCGCTAAAAGAAATCTGCTTGAATTTTTTCAGAGCGTTGGATCGAGCCTTGGGCTCGAACT
ATGAGCGTCGTTATGGCTTAAAACGTCATGGTATAGAAACCATGTTGGCTTTGATGTCGCAAATAGCCAA
TGCACATGCTTTAGGGTTGTTGGTTATTGATGAAATTCAGCATTTAAGCCGCTCTCGTTCGGGTGGATCT
CAAGAGATGCTGAACTTTTTTGTGACGATGGTGAATATTATTGGCGTACCAGTGATGTTGATTGGTACCC
CTAAAGCACGAGAGATTTTTGAGGCTGATTTGCGGTCTGCACGTAGAGGGGCAGGGTTTGGAGCTATATT
CTGGGATCCTATACAACAAACGCAACGTGGAAAGCCCAATCAAGAGTGGATCGCTTTTACGGATAATCTT
TGGCAATTACAGCTTTTACAACGCAAAGATGCGCTGTTATCGGATGAGGTCCGTGATGTGTGGTATGAGC
TAAGCCAAGGAGTGATGGACATTGTAGTAAAACTTTTTGTACTCGCTCAGCTCCGTGCGCTAGCTTTAGG
CAATGAGCGTATTACCGCTGGTTTATTGCGGCAAGTGTATCAAGATGAGTTAAAGCCTGTGCACCCCATG
CTAGAGGCATTACGCTCGGGTATCCCAGAACGCATTGCTCGTTATTCTGATCTAGTCGTTCCCGAGATTG
ATAAACGGTTAATCCAACTTCAGCTAGATATCGCAGCGATACAAGAACAAACACCAGAAGAAAAAGCCCT
TCAAGAGTTAGATACCGAAGATCAGCGTCATTTATATCTGATGCTGAAAGAGGATTACGATTCAAGCCTG
TTAATTCCCACTATTAAAAAAGCGTTTAGCCAGAATCCAACGATGACAAGACAAAAGTTACTGCCTCTTG
TTTTGCAGTGGTTGATGGAAGGCGAAACGGTAGTGTCAGAACTAGAAAAGCCCTCCAAGAGTAAAAAGGT
TTCGGCTATAAAGGTAGTCAAGCCCAGCGACTGGGATAGCTTGCCTGATACGGATTTACGTTATATCTAT
TCACAACGCCAACCTGAAAAAACCATGCATGAACGGTTAAAAGGGAAAGGGGTAATAGTGGATATGGCGA
GCTTATTTAAACAAGCAGGTTAGCCATGAGAAACTTTCCTGTTCCGTACTCGAATGAGCTGATTTATAGC
ACTATTGCACGGGCAGGCGTTTATCAAGGGATTGTTAGTCCTAAGCAGCTGTTGGATGAGGTGTATGGCA
ACCGCAAGGTGGTCGCTACCTTAGGTCTGCCCTCGCATTTAGGTGTGATAGCAAGACATCTACATCAAAC
AGGACGTTACGCTGTTCAGCAGCTTATTTATGAGCATACCTTATTCCCTTTATATGCTCCGTTTGTAGGC
AAGGAGCGCCGAGACGAAGCTATTCGGTTAATGGAGTACCAAGCGCAAGGTGCGGTGCATTTAATGCTAG
GAGTCGCTGCTTCTAGAGTTAAGAGCGATAACCGCTTTAGATACTGCCCTGATTGCGTTGCTCTTCAGCT
AAATAGGTATGGGGAAGCCTTTTGGCAACGAGATTGGTATTTGCCCGCTTTGCCATATTGTCCAAAACAC
GGTGCTTTAGTCTTCTTTGATAGAGCTGTAGATGATCACCGACATCAATTTTGGGCTTTGGGTCATACTG
AGCTGCTTTCAGACTACCCCAAAGACTCCCTATCTCAATTAACAGCACTAGCTGCTTATATAGCCCCTCT
GTTAGATGCTCCACGAGCGCAAGAGCTTTCCCCAAGCCTTGAGCAGTGGACGCTGTTTTATCAGCGCTTA
GCGCAGGATCTAGGGCTAACCAAAAGCAAGCACATTCGTCATGACTTGGTGGCGGAGAGAGTGAGGCAGA
CTTTTAGTGATGAGGCACTAGAGAAACTGGATTTAAAGTTGGCAGAGAACAAGGACACGTGTTGGCTGAA
AAGTATATTCCGTAAGCATAGAAAAGCCTTTAGTTATTTACAGCATAGTATTGTGTGGCAAGCCTTATTG
CCAAAACTAACGGTTATAGAAGCGCTACAGCAGGCAAGTGCTCTTACTGAGCACTCTATAACGACAAGAC
CTGTTAGCCAGTCTGTGCAACCTAACTCTGAAGATTTATCTGTTAAGCATAAAGACTGGCAGCAACTAGT
GCATAAATACCAAGGAATTAAGGCGGCAAGACAGTCTTTAGAGGGTGGGGTGCTATACGCTTGGCTTTAC
CGACATGACAGGGATTGGCTAGTTCACTGGAATCAACAGCATCAACAAGAGCGTCTGGCACCCGCCCCTA
GAGTTGATTGGAACCAAAGAGATCGAATTGCTGTACGACAACTATTAAGAATCATAAAGCGTCTAGATAG
TAGCCTTGATCACCCAAGAGCGACATCGAGCTGGCTGTTAAAGCAAACTCCTAACGGAACCTCTCTTGCA
AAAAATCTACAGAAACTGCCTTTGGTAGCGCTTTGCTTAAAGCGTTACTCAGAGAGTGTGGAAGATTATC
AAATTAGACGGATTAGCCAAGCTTTTATTAAGCTTAAACAGGAAGATGTTGAGCTTAGGCGCTGGCGATT
ATTAAGAAGTGCAACGTTATCTAAAGAGCGGATAACTGAGGAAGCACAAAGATTCTTGGAAATGGTTTAT
GGGGAAGAGTGAGTGGTTAGGCTAGCTACATTTAATGACAATGTGCAGGTTGTACATATTGGTCATTTAT
TCCGTAACTCGGGTCATAAGGAGTGGCGTATTTTTGTTTGGTTTAATCCAATGCAAGAACGGAAATGGAC
TCGATTTACTCATTTGCCTTTATTAAGTCGAGCTAAGGTGGTTAACAGTACAACAAAGCAAATAAATAAG
GCGGATCGTGTGATTGAGTTTGAAGCATCGGATCTTCAACGAGCCAAAATAATCGATTTTCCTAATCTCT
CGTCCTTTGCTTCCGTACGCAACAAGGATGGAGCGCAGAGTTCATTTATTTACGAAGCTGAAACACCATA
TAGCAAGACTCGTTATCACATCCCACAGTTAGAGCTAGCTCGGTCATTATTTTTAGGGGATCCTCTAGAG
TCGACCTGCAGGCATGCAAGCTTGGCTGTTTTGGCGGATGAGAGAAGATTTTCAGCCTGATACAGATTAA
ATCAGAACGCAGAAGCGGTCTGATAAAACAGAATTTGCCTGGCGGCAGTAGCGCGGTGGTCCCACCTGAC
CCCATGCCGAACTCAGAAGTGAAACGCCGTAGCGCCGATGGTAGTGTGGGGTCTCCCCATGCGAGAGTAG
GGAACTGCCAGGCATCAAATAAAACGAAAGGCTCAGTCGAAAGACTGGGCCTTTCGTTTTATCTGTTGTT
TGTCGGTGAACGCTCTCCTGAGTAGGACAAATCCGCCGGGAGCGGATTTGAACGTTGCGAAGCAACGGCC
CGGAGGGTGGCGGGCAGGACGCCCGCCATAAACTGCCAGGCATCAAATTAAGCAGAAGGCCATCCTGACG
GATGGCCTTTTTGCGTTTCTACAAACTCTTTTGTTTATTTTTCTAAATACATTCAAATATGTATCCGCTC
ATGAGACAATAACCCTGATAAATGCTTCAATAATATTGAAAAAGGAAGAGTATGAGTATTCAACATTTCC
GTGTCGCCCTTATTCCCTTTTTTGCGGCATTTTGCCTTCCTGTTTTTGCTCACCCAGAAACGCTGGTGAA
AGTAAAAGATGCTGAAGATCAGTTGGGTGCACGAGTGGGTTACATCGAACTGGATCTCAACAGCGGTAAG
ATCCTTGAGAGTTTTCGCCCCGAAGAACGTTTTCCAATGATGAGCACTTTTAAAGTTCTGCTATGTGGCG
CGGTATTATCCCGTGTTGACGCCGGGCAAGAGCAACTCGGTCGCCGCATACACTATTCTCAGAATGACTT
GGTTGAGTACTCACCAGTCACAGAAAAGCATCTTACGGATGGCATGACAGTAAGAGAATTATGCAGTGCT
GCCATAACCATGAGTGATAACACTGCGGCCAACTTACTTCTGACAACGATCGGAGGACCGAAGGAGCTAA
CCGCTTTTTTGCACAACATGGGGGATCATGTAACTCGCCTTGATCGTTGGGAACCGGAGCTGAATGAAGC
CATACCAAACGACGAGCGTGACACCACGATGCCTGCAGCAATGGCAACAACGTTGCGCAAACTATTAACT
GGCGAACTACTTACTCTAGCTTCCCGGCAACAATTAATAGACTGGATGGAGGCGGATAAAGTTGCAGGAC
CACTTCTGCGCTCGGCCCTTCCGGCTGGCTGGTTTATTGCTGATAAATCTGGAGCCGGTGAGCGTGGGTC
TCGCGGTATCATTGCAGCACTGGGGCCAGATGGTAAGCCCTCCCGTATCGTAGTTATCTACACGACGGGG
AGTCAGGCAACTATGGATGAACGAAATAGACAGATCGCTGAGATAGGTGCCTCACTGATTAAGCATTGGT
AACTGTCAGACCAAGTTTACTCATATATACTTTAGATTGATT
[125 nt withheld, positions 11383-11507]
CGCCGCCGGCCAGCCTCGCAGAGCAGGATTCCCGTTGAGCACCGCCAGGTGCGAATAAGGGACAGTGAAG
AAGGAACACCCGCTCGCGGGTGGGCCTACTTCACCTATCCTGCCCGGCGGCATCACCGGCGCCACAGGTG
CGGTTGCTGGCGCCTATATCGCCGACATCACCGATGGGGAAGATCGGGCTCGCCACTTCGGGCTCATGAG
CGCTTGTTTCGGCGTGGGTATGGTGGCAGGCCCCGTGGCCGGGGGACTGTTGGGCGCCATCTCCTTGCAT
GCACCATTCCTTGCGGCGGCGGTGCTCAACGGCCTCAACCTACTACTGGGCTGCTTCCTAATGCAGGAGT
CGCATAAGGGAGAGCGTCGATCCCCGACAGTAAGACGGGTAAGCCTGTTGATGATACCGCTGCCTTACTG
GGTGCATTAGCCAGTCTGAATGACCTGTCACGGGATAATCCGAAGTGGTCAGACTGGAAAATCAGAGGGC
AGGAACTGCTGAACAGCAAAAAGTCAGATAGCACCACATAGCAGACCCGCCATAAAACGCCCTGAGAAGC
CCGTGACGGGCTTTTCTTGTATTATGGGTAGTTTCCTTGCATGAATCCATAAAAGGCGCCTGTAGTGCCA
TTTACCCCCATTCACTGCCAGAGCCGTGAGCGCAGCGAACTGAATGTCACGAAAAAGACAGCGACTCAGG
TGCCTGATGGTCGGAGACAAAAGGAATATTCAGCGATTTGCCCGAGCTTGCGAGGGTGCTACTTAAGCCT
TTAGGGTTTTAAGGTCTGTTTTGTAGAGGAGCAAACAGCGTTTGCGACATCCTTTTGTAATACTGCGGAA
CTGACTAAAGTAGTGAGTTATACACAGGGCTGGGATCTATTCTTTTTATCTTTTTTTATTCTTTCTTTAT
TCTATAAATTATAACCACTTGAATATAAACAAAAAAAACACACAAAGGTCTAGCGGAATTTACAGAGGGT
CTAGCAGAATTTACAAGTTTTCCAGCAAAGGTCTAGCAGAATTTACAGATACCCACAACTCAAAGGAAAA
GGACTAGTAATTATCATTGACTAGCCCATCTCAATTGGTATAGTGATTAAAATCACCTAGACCAATTGAG
ATGTATGTCTGAATTAGTTGTTTTCAAAGCAAATGAACTAGCGATTAGTCGCTATGACTTAACGGAGCAT
GAAACCAAGCTAATTTTATGCTGTGTGGCACTACTCAACCCCACGATTGAAAACCCTACAAGGAAAGAAC
GGACGGTATCGTTCACTTATAACCAATACGTTCAGATGATGAACATCAGTAGGGAAAATGCTTATGGTGT
ATTAGCTAAAGCAACCAGAGAGCTGATGACGAGAACTGTGGAAATCAGGAATCCTTTGGTTAAAGGCTTT
GAGATTTTCCAGTGGACAAACTATGCCAAGTTCTCAAGCGAAAAATTAGAATTAGTTTTTAGTGAAGAGA
TATTGCCTTATCTTTTCCAGTTAAAAAAATTCATAAAATATAATCTGGAACATGTTAAGTCTTTTGAAAA
CAAATACTCTATGAGGATTTATGAGTGGTTATTAAAAGAACTAACACAAAAGAAAACTCACAAGGCAAAT
ATAGAGATTAGCCTTGATGAATTTAAGTTCATGTTAATGCTTGAAAATAACTACCATGAGTTTAAAAGGC
TTAACCAATGGGTTTTGAAACCAATAAGTAAAGATTTAAACACTTACAGCAATATGAAATTGGTGGTTGA
TAAGCGAGGCCGCCCGACTGATACGTTGATTTTCCAAGTTGAACTAGATAGACAAATGGATCTCGTAACC
GAACTTGAGAACAACCAGATAAAAATGAATGGTGACAAAATACCAACAACCATTACATCAGATTCCTACC
TACATAACGGACTAAGAAAAACACTACACGATGCTTTAACTGCAAAAATTCAGCTCACCAGTTTTGAGGC
AAAATTTTTGAGTGACATGCAAAGTAAGTATGATCTCAATGGTTCGTTCTCATGGCTCACGCAAAAACAA
CGAACCACACTAGAGAACATACTGGCTAAATACGGAAGGATCTGAGGTTCTTATGGCTCTTGTATCTATC
AGTGAAGCATCAAGACTAACAAACAAAAGTAGAACAACTGTTCACCGTTACATATCAAAGGGAAAACTGT
CCATATGCACAGATGAAAACGGTGTAAAAAAGATAGATACATCAGAGCTTTTACGAGTTTTTGGTGCATT
TAAAGCTGTTCACCATGAACAGATCGACAATGTAACAGATGAACAGCATGTAACACCTAATAGAACAGGT
GAAACCAGTAAAACAAAGCAACTAGAACATGAAATTGAACACCTGAGACAACTTGTTACAGCTCAACAGT
CACACATAGACAGCCTGAAACAGGCGATGCTGCTTATCGAATCAAAGCTGCCGACAACACGGGAGCCAGT
GACGCCTCCCGTGGGGAAAAAATCATGGCAATTCTGGAAGAAATAGCGCTTTCAGCCTGTGGGCGGACAA
AATAGTTGGGAACTGGGAGGGGTGGAAATGGAGTTTTTAAGGATTATTTAGGGAAGAGTGACAAAATAGA
TGGGAACTGGGTGTAGCGTCGTAAGCTAATACGAAAATTAAAAATGACAAAATAGTTTGGAACTAGATTT
CACTTATCTGGTTGGTCGACACTAGTATTACCCTGTTATCCCTAGATTTAAATGATATCGGATCCTAGTA
AGCCACGTTTTAATTAATCAGATCCC
