>Addgene plasmid #16667 | pGRG37 | addgene partial sequence | sequence record 22850 | 16667 with TN7-end
GTGCAAATAGATGGGACTGGGTGTAGCGTCGTAAGCTAATACGAAAATTANAAATGACACANTNGTTTGG
AACTAGATTTCACTTATCTGGTTGGTCGACACTAGTATTACCCTGTTATCCCTAGATTTAAATGATATCG
GATCCTAGTAAGCCACGTTTTAATTAATCAGATCCCATCAAACAAGTTTGTACAAAAAAGCTGAACGAGA
AACGTAAAATGATATAAATATCAATATATTAAATTAGATTTTGCATAAAAAACAGACTACATAATACTGT
AAAACACAACATATCCAGTCACTATGGCGGCCGCATTAGGCACCCCAGGCTTTACACTTTATGCTTCCGG
CTCGTATAATGTGTGGATTTTGAGTTAGGATCCGTCGAGATTTTCAGGAGCTAAGGAAGCTAAAATGGAG
AAAAAAATCACTGGATATACCACCGTTGATATATCCCAATGGCATCGTAAAGAACATTTTGAGGCATTTC
AGTCAGTTGCTCAATGTACCTATAACCAGACCGTTCAGCTGGATATTACGGCCTTTTTAAAGACCGTAAA
GAAAAATAAGCACAAGTTTTATCCGGCCTTTATTCACATTCTTGCCCGCCTGATGAATGCTCATCCGGAA
TTCCGTATGGCAATGAAAGACGGTGAGCTGGGTGATATGGGATAGTGCTTCACCCTTGTTACACCGTTTT
CCATNGAGCAAACTGNAAACGTTTTTCATCGCC
