>Addgene plasmid #16667 | pGRG37 | addgene partial sequence | sequence record 65323 | pBad-Fwd
ACTCTCTACTGTTTCTCCATACCCGTTTTTTTGGGCTAGCGAATTCGAGCTCGGTACCCAAGTCTTAAAC
TAGACAGAATAGTTGTAAACTGAAATCAGTCCAGTTATGCTGTGAAAAAGCATACTGGACTTTTGTTATG
GCTAAAGCAAACTCTTCATTTTCTGAAGTGCAAATTGCCCGTCGTATTAAAGAGGGGCGTGGCCAAGGGC
ATGGTAAAGACTATATTCCATGGCTAACAGTACAAGAAGTTCCTTCTTCAGGTCGTTCCCACCGTATTTA
TTCTCATAAGACGGGACGAGTCCATCATTTGCTATCTGACTTAGAGCTTGCTGTTTTTCTCAGTCTTGAG
TGGGAGAGCAGCGTGCTAGATATACGCGAGCAGTTCCCCTTATTACCTAGTGATACCAGGCAGATTGCAA
TAGATAGTGGTATTAAGCATCCTGTTATTCGTGGTGTAGATCAGGTTATGTCTACTGATTTTTTAGTGGA
CTGCAAAGATGGTCCTTTTGAGCAGTTTGCTATTCAAGTCAAACCTGCAGCAGCCTTACAAGACGAGCGT
ACCTTAGAAAAACTAGAACTAGAGCGTCGCTATTGGCAGCAAAAGCAAATTCCTTGGTTCATTTTTACTG
ATAAAGAAATAAATCCCGTAGTAAAAGAAAATATTGAATGGCTTTATTCAGTGAAAACAGAAGAAGTTTC
TGCGGAGCTTTTAGCACAACTATCCCCATTGGCCCATATCCTGCAAGAAAAAGGAGATGAAAACATTATC
AATGTCTGT
