>Addgene plasmid #16667 | pGRG37 | addgene partial sequence | sequence record 65324 | pBAD-Rev
GCTTGCATGCCTGCAGGTCGACTCTAGAGGATCCCCTAAAAATAATGACCGAGCTAGCTCTAACTGTGGG
ATGTGATAACGAGTCTTGCTATATGGTGTTTCAGCTTCGTAAATAAATGAACTCTGCGCTCCATCCTTGT
TGCGTACGGAAGCAAAGGACGAGAGATTAGGAAAATCGATTATTTTGGCTCGTTGAAGATCCGATGCTTC
AAACTCAATCACACGATCCGCCTTATTTATTTGCTTTGTTGTACTGTTAACCACCTTAGCTCGACTTAAT
AAAGGCAAATGAGTAAATCGAGTCCATTTCCGTTCTTGCATTGGATTAAACCAAACAAAAATACGCCACT
CCTTATGACCCGAGTTACGGAATAAATGACCAATATGTACAACCTGCACATTGTCATTAAATGTAGCTAG
CCTAACCACTCACTCTTCCCCATAAACCATTTCCAAGAATCTTTGTGCTTCCTCAGTTATCCGCTCTTTA
GATAACGTTGCACTTCTTAATAATCGCCAGCGCCTAAGCTCAACATCTTCCTGTTTAAGCTTAATAAAAG
CTTGGCTAATCCGTCTAATTTGATAATCTTCCACACTCTCTGAGTAACGCTTTAAGCAAAGCGCTACCAA
AGGCAGTTTCTGTAGATTTTTTGCAAGAGAGGTTCCGTTAGGAGTTTGCTTTAACAGCCAGCTCGATGTC
GCTCTTGGGTGATCAAGGCTACTATCTAGACGCTTTATGATTCTTAATAGTTGTCGTACAGCAATTCGAT
CTCTTTGGTTCCAATCAACTCTAGGGGCGG
