>Addgene plasmid #16667 | pGRG37 | addgene partial sequence | sequence record 65325 | ccdb-rev 5'-ATATGCACCACCGGGTAAAG-3'
GGGGATCACCATCCGTCGCCCGGGCGTGTCAATAATATCACTCTGTACATCCACAAACAGACGATAACGG
CTCTCTCTTTTATAGGTGTAAACCTTAAACTGCATTTCACCAGCCCCTGTTCTCGTCAGCAAAAGAGCCG
TTCATTTCAATAAACCGGGCGACCTCAGCCATCCCTTCCTGATTTTCCGCTTTCCAGCGTTCGGCACGCA
GACGACGGGCTTCATTCTGCATGGTTGTGCTTACCAGACCGGAGATATTGACATCATATATGCCTTGAGC
AACTGATAGCTGTCGCTGTCAACTGTCACTGTAATACGCTGCTTCATAGCATACCTCTTTTTGACATACT
TCGGGTATACATATCAGTATATATTCTTATACCGCAAAAATCAGCGCGCAAATACGCATACTGTTATCTG
GCTTTTAGTAAGCCGGATCCTCTAGATTACGCCCCGCCTGCCACTCATCGCAGTACTGTTGTAATTCATT
AAGCATTCTGCCGACATGGAAGCCATCACAAACGGCATGATGAACCTGAATCGCCAGCGGCATCAGCACC
TTGTCGCCTTGCGTATAATATTTGCCCATGGTGAAAACGGGGGCGAAGAAGTTGTCCATATTGGCCACGT
TTAAATCAAAACTGGTGAAACTCACCCAGGGATTGGCTGAGACGAAAAACATATTCTCAATAAACCCTTT
AGGGAAATAGGCCAGGTTTTCACCGTAACACGCCACATCTTGCGAATATATGTGTAGAAACTGCCGGAAA
TCGTCG
